Addgene plasmid #57945: mOrange2-CathespinB-6
Purpose: Localization: Lysosomes, Excitation: 549, Emission: 565
Depositing lab: Michael Davidson. Depositing organization: Florida State University, Tallahassee.
Backbone
  Vector backbone: mOrange2
  Backbone size w/o insert (bp): 4750
  Vector type: Mammalian Expression
  Selectable markers: Neomycin (select with G418)
Growth in bacteria
  Bacterial resistance: Kanamycin, 50 μg/mL
  Growth temperature: 37°C
  Growth strain: DH5alpha
  Copy number: High Copy
Gene/Insert
  Gene/Insert name: CathespinB (alt name: NM_022597.2)
  Species: R. norvegicus (rat)
  Promoter: CMV
  Tag / fusion protein: mOrange2
  Cloning method: Unknown
  Sequencing primers: 5′ CMV-F; 3′ SV40pA-R
Terms and licenses: Academic/Nonprofit Terms; Industry Terms: Not Available to Industry
Depositor comments: . Excitation = 549; Emission = 565
How to cite: mOrange2-CathespinB-6 was a gift from Michael Davidson (Addgene plasmid # 57945 ; http://n2t.net/addgene:57945 ; RRID:Addgene_57945)
