[The description below was written by a language model from this plasmid's Addgene catalogue record and pLannotate feature annotations shown in this document.]
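Description:
mOrange2-CathespinB-6 is a mammalian expression plasmid that produces rat cathepsin B (Ctsb) fused to the orange fluorescent protein mOrange2, intended as a fluorescent marker for lysosomes. The sequenced record is 5,700 nt. Expression is driven by the human cytomegalovirus immediate-early enhancer and promoter, followed by a remnant of the multiple cloning site, the cathepsin B coding sequence and then, after a short gap that presumably encodes a linker, the mOrange2 coding sequence. The fluorescent protein therefore sits at the C-terminus of the protease. That arrangement leaves the N-terminal end of cathepsin B free, which is where a secretory-pathway enzyme normally carries its targeting signal. Transcripts are terminated by an SV40 polyadenylation signal. The small "large T antigen" fragment annotated just upstream of it is probably part of the SV40 late region that carries this signal rather than a functional element.

The backbone has the layout typical of N1-type fluorescent protein vectors. A high-copy ColE1/pUC-type origin supports propagation in E. coli, and an f1 origin is also present. A single NeoR/KanR gene (Tn5 aminoglycoside phosphotransferase) is placed behind tandem bacterial (bla) and SV40 early promoters and ends with an HSV TK polyadenylation signal. It gives kanamycin resistance in bacteria and G418 selection for stable lines in mammalian cells. The short ble and bGH poly(A) fragments appear to be incidental annotation hits.

The construct is used for transient or stable transfection to visualise lysosomes by fluorescence microscopy, with a recorded excitation maximum of 549 nm and emission maximum of 565 nm. The feature annotation notes that mOrange2 is highly acid sensitive, which may matter for signal in the acidic lysosomal lumen.
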