Features (pLannotate 1.2.2; 16 found; start..end, strand, type, name):
      1..304     +  enhancer       CMV enhancer: human cytomegalovirus immediate early enhancer
    305..508     +  promoter       CMV promoter: human cytomegalovirus (CMV) immediate early promoter
    531..574     +  misc_feature   MCS (fragment): multiple cloning site
    579..1577    +  CDS            Ctsb: CATB_RAT - Experimental evidence at protein level: Swiss-Prot protein existence level 1. Thiol protease which is believed to participate in intracellular degradation and turnover of proteins (PubMed:1639824). Cleaves matrix extracellular phosphoglycoprotein MEPE (By similarity). Involved in the solubilization of cross-linked TG/thyroglobulin in the thyroid follicle lumen (By similarity). Has also been implicated in tumor invasion and metastasis (By similarity). From Rattus norvegicus (Rat).
   1596..2303    +  CDS            mOrange2: mOrange2 is a basic (constitutively fluorescent) orange fluorescent protein published in 2008, derived from Discosoma sp.. It has high acid sensitivity.
   2322..2405    +  CDS            large T antigen (fragment): large T antigen from SV40 (simian virus 40)
   2428..2549    +  polyA_signal   SV40 poly(A) signal: SV40 polyadenylation signal
   2583..3011    -  rep_origin     f1 ori (sequence partly withheld): f1 bacteriophage origin of replication; arrow indicates direction of (+) strand synthesis
   3038..3142    +  promoter       AmpR promoter: bla
   3144..3501    +  promoter       SV40 promoter: SV40 enhancer and early promoter
   3536..4330    +  CDS            NeoR/KanR: aminoglycoside phosphotransferase from Tn5; aph(3')-II (or nptII); confers resistance to neomycin, kanamycin, and G418 (Geneticin®)
   4351..4503    +  CDS            ble (fragment): BLE_KLEPN - Experimental evidence at protein level: Swiss-Prot protein existence level 1. Binding protein with a strong affinity to the bleomycin family of antibiotics. Binds to CL990; an antimitotic-antibiotic compound. From Klebsiella pneumoniae.
   4562..4609    +  polyA_signal   HSV TK poly(A) signal: herpes simplex virus thymidine kinase polyadenylation signal (Cole and Stacy, 1985)
   4700..4716    -  polyA_signal   bGH poly(A) signal (fragment): bovine growth hormone polyadenylation signal
   4938..5526    +  rep_origin     ori: high-copy-number ColE1/pMB1/pBR322/pUC origin of replication
   5641..5700    +  enhancer       CMV enhancer (fragment): human cytomegalovirus immediate early enhancer
>Addgene plasmid #57945 | mOrange2-CathespinB-6 | addgene full sequence | sequence record 226429 | Addgene NGS Result
CGTTACATAACTTACGGTAAATGGCCCGCCTGGCTGACCGCCCAACGACCCCCGCCCATTGACGTCAATA
ATGACGTATGTTCCCATAGTAACGCCAATAGGGACTTTCCATTGACGTCAATGGGTGGAGTATTTACGGT
AAACTGCCCACTTGGCAGTACATCAAGTGTATCATATGCCAAGTACGCCCCCTATTGACGTCAATGACGG
TAAATGGCCCGCCTGGCATTATGCCCAGTACATGACCTTATGGGACTTTCCTACTTGGCAGTACATCTAC
GTATTAGTCATCGCTATTACCATGGTGATGCGGTTTTGGCAGTACATCAATGGGCGTGGATAGCGGTTTG
ACTCACGGGGATTTCCAAGTCTCCACCCCATTGACGTCAATGGGAGTTTGTTTTGGCACCAAAATCAACG
GGACTTTCCAAAATGTCGTAACAACTCCGCCCCATTGACGCAAATGGGCGGTAGGCGTGTACGGTGGGAG
GTCTATATAAGCAGAGCTGGTTTAGTGAACCGTCAGATCCGCTAGCGCTACCGGACTCAGATCTCGAGCT
CAAGCTTCGAATTCCAGGATGTGGTGGTCCTTGATCCCTCTCTCTTGCCTGCTGGCACTGACCAGTGCCC
ATGACAAGCCTTCCTTTCACCCACTGTCGGACGACATGATTAACTATATCAACAAACAGAATACAACATG
GCAGGCTGGACGCAACTTCTACAATGTTGACATAAGCTATCTGAAGAAGCTGTGTGGAACTGTCCTGGGT
GGACCCAAGCTGCCGGAAAGGGTTGGGTTCAGCGAGGACATAAATCTACCTGAATCCTTTGATGCACGGG
AACAGTGGTCCAATTGCCCGACCATCGCACAGATCAGAGACCAGGGGTCCTGTGGCTCTTGTTGGGCATT
TGGGGCAGTGGAAGCCATGTCTGACCGAATCTGCATTCACACCAATGGCCGAGTCAATGTGGAGGTGTCT
GCTGAGGACCTGCTTACCTGCTGTGGTATCCAGTGTGGGGATGGCTGTAATGGTGGCTATCCCTCTGGAG
CATGGAACTTCTGGACTAGAAAAGGCCTGGTTTCTGGTGGAGTATACAATTCTCATATAGGCTGCTTACC
CTACACCATCCCTCCCTGTGAACACCATGTCAATGGCTCCCGTCCCCCATGCACTGGAGAAGGAGATACT
CCCAAGTGCAACAAGATGTGTGAGGCTGGCTACTCCACATCCTACAAGGAAGATAAGCACTATGGGTACA
CTTCCTACAGTGTGTCTGACAGCGAGAAGGAGATCATGGCGGAAATCTACAAAAATGGCCCAGTGGAGGG
TGCTTTTACTGTGTTTTCTGACTTCTTGACTTACAAATCAGGCGTATACAAGCATGAAGCCGGTGATGTG
ATGGGAGGCCATGCCATCCGCATTCTGGGCTGGGGAATAGAGAATGGAGTACCCTACTGGCTGGTAGCAA
ACTCCTGGAACGTTGACTGGGGTGATAATGGTTTCTTTAAAATCCTCAGAGGAGAGAACCACTGTGGAAT
TGAATCAGAAATCGTGGCTGGAATCCCACGCACTCAGGATCCACCGGTCGCCACCATGGTGAGCAAGGGC
GAGGAGAATAACATGGCCATCATCAAGGAGTTCATGCGCTTCAAGGTGCGCATGGAGGGCTCCGTGAACG
GCCACGAGTTCGAGATCGAGGGCGAGGGCGAGGGCCGCCCCTACGAGGGCTTTCAGACCGCTAAGCTGAA
GGTGACCAAGGGTGGCCCCCTGCCCTTCGCCTGGGACATCCTGTCCCCTCATTTCACCTACGGCTCCAAG
GCCTACGTGAAGCACCCCGCCGACATCCCCGACTACTTCAAGCTGTCCTTCCCCGAGGGCTTCAAGTGGG
AGCGCGTGATGAACTACGAGGACGGCGGCGTGGTGACCGTGACCCAGGACTCCTCCCTGCAGGACGGCGA
GTTCATCTACAAGGTGAAGCTGCGCGGCACCAACTTCCCCTCCGACGGCCCCGTGATGCAGAAGAAGACC
ATGGGCTGGGAGGCCTCCTCCGAGCGGATGTACCCCGAGGACGGTGCCCTGAAGGGCAAGATCAAGATGA
GGCTGAAGCTGAAGGACGGCGGCCACTACACCTCCGAGGTCAAGACCACCTACAAGGCCAAGAAGCCCGT
GCAGCTGCCCGGCGCCTACATCGTCGACATCAAGTTGGACATCACCTCCCACAACGAGGACTACACCATC
GTGGAACAGTACGAACGCGCCGAGGGCCGCCACTCCACCGGCGGCATGGACGAGCTGTACAAGTAAGCGG
CCGCGACTCTAGATCATAATCAGCCATACCACATTTGTAGAGGTTTTACTTGCTTTAAAAAACCTCCCAC
ACCTCCCCCTGAACCTGAAACATAAAATGAATGCAATTGTTGTTGTTAACTTGTTTATTGCAGCTTATAA
TGGTTACAAATAAAGCAATAGCATCACAAATTTCACAAATAAAGCATTTTTTTCACTGCATTCTAGTTGT
GGTTTGTCCAAACTCATCAATGTATCTTAAGGCGTAAATTGTAAGCGTTAATATTTTGTTAAAATTCGCG
TTAAATTTTTGTTAAATCAGCTCATTTTTTAACCAATAGGCCGAAATCGGCAAAATCCCTTATAAATCAA
AAGAATAGACCGAGATAGGGT
[37 nt withheld, positions 2682-2718]
AAAGAACGTGGACTCCAACGTCAAAGG
[49 nt withheld, positions 2746-2794]
T
[91 nt withheld, positions 2796-2886]
G
[124 nt withheld, positions 2888-3011]
CAGGTGGCACTTTTCGGGGAAATGTGCGCGGAACCCCTATTTGTTTATTTTTCTAAATACATTCAAATAT
GTATCCGCTCATGAGACAATAACCCTGATAAATGCTTCAATAATATTGAAAAAGGAAGAGTCCTGAGGCG
GAAAGAACCAGCTGTGGAATGTGTGTCAGTTAGGGTGTGGAAAGTCCCCAGGCTCCCCAGCAGGCAGAAG
TATGCAAAGCATGCATCTCAATTAGTCAGCAACCAGGTGTGGAAAGTCCCCAGGCTCCCCAGCAGGCAGA
AGTATGCAAAGCATGCATCTCAATTAGTCAGCAACCATAGTCCCGCCCCTAACTCCGCCCATCCCGCCCC
TAACTCCGCCCAGTTCCGCCCATTCTCCGCCCCATGGCTGACTAATTTTTTTTATTTATGCAGAGGCCGA
GGCCGCCTCGGCCTCTGAGCTATTCCAGAAGTAGTGAGGAGGCTTTTTTGGAGGCCTAGGCTTTTGCAAA
GATCGATCAAGAGACAGGATGAGGATCGTTTCGCATGATTGAACAAGATGGATTGCACGCAGGTTCTCCG
GCCGCTTGGGTGGAGAGGCTATTCGGCTATGACTGGGCACAACAGACAATCGGCTGCTCTGATGCCGCCG
TGTTCCGGCTGTCAGCGCAGGGGCGCCCGGTTCTTTTTGTCAAGACCGACCTGTCCGGTGCCCTGAATGA
ACTGCAAGACGAGGCAGCGCGGCTATCGTGGCTGGCCACGACGGGCGTTCCTTGCGCAGCTGTGCTCGAC
GTTGTCACTGAAGCGGGAAGGGACTGGCTGCTATTGGGCGAAGTGCCGGGGCAGGATCTCCTGTCATCTC
ACCTTGCTCCTGCCGAGAAAGTATCCATCATGGCTGATGCAATGCGGCGGCTGCATACGCTTGATCCGGC
TACCTGCCCATTCGACCACCAAGCGAAACATCGCATCGAGCGAGCACGTACTCGGATGGAAGCCGGTCTT
GTCGATCAGGATGATCTGGACGAAGAGCATCAGGGGCTCGCGCCAGCCGAACTGTTCGCCAGGCTCAAGG
CGAGCATGCCCGACGGCGAGGATCTCGTCGTGACCCATGGCGATGCCTGCTTGCCGAATATCATGGTGGA
AAATGGCCGCTTTTCTGGATTCATCGACTGTGGCCGGCTGGGTGTGGCGGACCGCTATCAGGACATAGCG
TTGGCTACCCGTGATATTGCTGAAGAGCTTGGCGGCGAATGGGCTGACCGCTTCCTCGTGCTTTACGGTA
TCGCCGCTCCCGATTCGCAGCGCATCGCCTTCTATCGCCTTCTTGACGAGTTCTTCTGAGCGGGACTCTG
GGGTTCGAAATGACCGACCAAGCGACGCCCAACCTGCCATCACGAGATTTCGATTCCACCGCCGCCTTCT
ATGAAAGGTTGGGCTTCGGAATCGTTTTCCGGGACGCCGGCTGGATGATCCTCCAGCGCGGGGATCTCAT
GCTGGAGTTCTTCGCCCACCCTAGGGGGAGGCTAACTGAAACACGGAAGGAGACAATACCGGAAGGAACC
CGCGCTATGACGGCAATAAAAAGACAGAATAAAACGCACGGTGTTGGGTCGTTTGTTCATAAACGCGGGG
TTCGGTCCCAGGGCTGGCACTCTGTCGATACCCCACCGAGACCCCATTGGGGCCAATACGCCCGCGTTTC
TTCCTTTTCCCCACCCCACCCCCCAAGTTCGGGTGAAGGCCCAGGGCTCGCAGCCAACGTCGGGGCGGCA
GGCCCTGCCATAGCCTCAGGTTACTCATATATACTTTAGATTGATTTAAAACTTCATTTTTAATTTAAAA
GGATCTAGGTGAAGATCCTTTTTGATAATCTCATGACCAAAATCCCTTAACGTGAGTTTTCGTTCCACTG
AGCGTCAGACCCCGTAGAAAAGATCAAAGGATCTTCTTGAGATCCTTTTTTTCTGCGCGTAATCTGCTGC
TTGCAAACAAAAAAACCACCGCTACCAGCGGTGGTTTGTTTGCCGGATCAAGAGCTACCAACTCTTTTTC
CGAAGGTAACTGGCTTCAGCAGAGCGCAGATACCAAATACTGTTCTTCTAGTGTAGCCGTAGTTAGGCCA
CCACTTCAAGAACTCTGTAGCACCGCCTACATACCTCGCTCTGCTAATCCTGTTACCAGTGGCTGCTGCC
AGTGGCGATAAGTCGTGTCTTACCGGGTTGGACTCAAGACGATAGTTACCGGATAAGGCGCAGCGGTCGG
GCTGAACGGGGGGTTCGTGCACACAGCCCAGCTTGGAGCGAACGACCTACACCGAACTGAGATACCTACA
GCGTGAGCTATGAGAAAGCGCCACGCTTCCCGAAGGGAGAAAGGCGGACAGGTATCCGGTAAGCGGCAGG
GTCGGAACAGGAGAGCGCACGAGGGAGCTTCCAGGGGGAAACGCCTGGTATCTTTATAGTCCTGTCGGGT
TTCGCCACCTCTGACTTGAGCGTCGATTTTTGTGATGCTCGTCAGGGGGGCGGAGCCTATGGAAAAACGC
CAGCAACGCGGCCTTTTTACGGTTCCTGGCCTTTTGCTGGCCTTTTGCTCACATGTTCTTTCCTGCGTTA
TCCCCTGATTCTGTGGATAACCGTATTACCGCCATGCATTAGTTATTAATAGTAATCAATTACGGGGTCA
TTAGTTCATAGCCCATATATGGAGTTCCG
