>Addgene plasmid #57945 | mOrange2-CathespinB-6 | depositor partial sequence | sequence record 89093 | insert sequence
TGACGTCAGATCCGCTAGCGCTACCGGACTCAGATCTCGAGCTCAAGCTTCGAATTCCAGGATGTGGTGG
TCCTTGATCCCTCTCTCTTGCCTGCTGGCACTGACCAGTGCCCATGACAAGCCTTCCTTTCACCCACTGT
CGGACGACATGATTAACTATATCAACAAACAGAATACAACATGGCAGGCTGGACGCAACTTCTACAATGT
TGACATAAGCTATCTGAAGAAGCTGTGTGGAACTGTCCTGGGTGGACCCAAGCTGCCGGAAAGGGTTGGG
TTCAGCGAGGACATAAATCTACCTGAATCCTTTGATGCACGGGAACAGTGGTCCAATTGCCCGACCATCG
CACAGATCAGAGACCAGGGGTCCTGTGGCTCTTGTTGGGCATTTGGGGCAGTGGAAGCCATGTCTGACCG
AATCTGCATTCACACCAATGGCCGAGTCAATGTGGAGGTGTCTGCTGAGGACCTGCTTACCTGCTGTGGT
ATCCAGTGTGGGGATGGCTGTAATGGTGGCTATCCCTCTGGAGCATGGAACTTCTGGACTAGAAAAGGCC
TGGTTTCTGGTGGAGTATACAATTCTCATATAGGCTGCTTACCCTACACCATCCCTCCCTGTGAACACCA
TGTCAATGGCTCCCGTCCCCCATGCACTGGAGAAGGAGATACTCCCAAGTGCAACAAGATGTGTGAGGCT
GGCTACTCCACATCCTACAAGGAAGATAAGCACTATGGGTACACTTCCTACAGTGTGTCTGACAGCGAGA
AGGAGATCATGGCGGAAATCTACAAAAATGGCCCAGTGGAGGGTGCTTTTACTGTGTTTTCTGACTTCTT
GACTTACAAATCAGGCGTATACAAGCATGAAGCCGGTGATGTGATGGGAGGCCATGCCATCCGCATTCTG
GGCTGGGGAATAGAGAATGGAGTACCCTACTGGCTGGTAGCAAACTCCTGGAACGTTGACTGGGGTGATA
ATGGTTTCTTTAAAATCCTCAGAGGAGAGAACCACTGTGGAATTGAATCAGAAATCGTGGCTGGAATCCC
ACGCACTCAGGATCCACCGGTCGCCACCATGGTGAGCAAGGGCGAGGAGAATAACATGGCCATCATCAAG
GAGTTCATGCGCTTCAAGGTGCGCATGGAGGGCTCCGTGAACGGCCACGAGTTCGAGATCGAGGGCGAGG
GCGAGGGCCGCCCCTACGAGGGCTTTCAGACCGCTAAGCTGAAGGTGACCAAGGGTGGCCCCCTGCCCTT
CGCCTGGGACATCCTGTCCCCTCATTTCACCTACGGCTCCAAGGCCTACGTGAAGCACCCCGCCGACATC
CCCGACTACTTCAAGCTGTCCTTCCCCGAGGGCTTCAAGTGGGAGCGCGTGATGAACTACGAGGACGGCG
GCGTGGTGACCGTGACCCAGGACTCCTCCCTGCAGGACGGCGAGTTCATCTACAAGGTGAAGCTGCGCGG
CACCAACTTCCCCTCCGACGGCCCCGTGATGCAGAAGAAGACCATGGGCTGGGAGGCCTCCTCCGAGCGG
ATGTACCCCGAGGACGGTGCCCTGAAGGGCAAGATCAAGATGAGGCTGAAGCTGAAGGACGGCGGCCACT
ACACCTCCGAGGTCAAGACCACCTACAAGGCCAAGAAGCCCGTGCAGCTGCCCGGCGCCTACATCGTCGA
CATCAAGTTGGACATCACCTCCCACAACGAGGACTACACCATCGTGGAACAGTACGAACGCGCCGAGGGC
CGCCACTCCACCGGCGGCATGGACGAGCTGTACAAGTAAGCGGCCGCGACTCTAGATCATAATCAGCCAT
ACCACATT
